Addgene plasmid #207257: pHCMV_BoDV2_G
Purpose: Mammalian expression of Borna disease virus 2 G protein
Depositing lab: Feng Zhang. Depositing organization: Broad Institute. Publication: Cell type-specific delivery by modular envelope design. Strebinger D, Frangieh CJ, Friedrich MJ, Faure G, Macrae RK, Zhang F. Nat Commun. 2023 Aug 23;14(1):5141. doi: 10.1038/s41467-023-40788-8. PubMed 37612276.
Backbone
  Vector backbone: pHCMV
  Backbone manufacturer: Clontech
  Backbone size w/o insert (bp): 4764
  Vector type: Mammalian Expression
Growth in bacteria
  Bacterial resistance: Ampicillin, 100 μg/mL
  Growth temperature: 37°C
  Growth strain: NEB Stable
  Copy number: High Copy
Gene/Insert
  Gene/Insert name: BoDV2_G
  Species: Borna disease virus 2
  Insert size (bp): 1509
  Mutation: mammalian codon optimization
  Promoter: CMV promoter
  Cloning method: Restriction Enzyme; 5′ cloning site EcoRI (not destroyed); 3′ cloning site BglII (not destroyed)
Resource information
  A portion of this plasmid was derived from a plasmid made by: synthesis
Terms and licenses: Academic/Nonprofit Terms; Industry Terms: Not Available to Industry
How to cite: pHCMV_BoDV2_G was a gift from Feng Zhang (Addgene plasmid # 207257 ; http://n2t.net/addgene:207257 ; RRID:Addgene_207257)
