[The description below was written by a language model from this plasmid's Addgene catalogue record and pLannotate feature annotations shown in this document.]
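Description:
pHCMV_BoDV2_G is a mammalian expression plasmid built on the pHCMV backbone that drives production of the Borna disease virus 2 glycoprotein (G) in transfected cells. It is propagated in E. coli as a high-copy plasmid through a ColE1/pUC-type origin and is selected with ampicillin via the β-lactamase gene and its native promoter. The remainder of the bacterial portion shows pBluescript-like ancestry. It carries an f1 phage origin, a T7 promoter, fragments of lacZα and lacI, the lac promoter/operator with its CAP site, and a remnant of the multiple cloning site. None of these elements plays a role in mammalian expression. No mammalian selection marker is annotated, which fits transient expression.

The expression cassette consists of the human cytomegalovirus immediate early enhancer and promoter, followed by a rabbit β-globin intron, the 1,509 bp G open reading frame, and a rabbit β-globin polyadenylation signal. The intron upstream of the coding sequence provides a splicing event, which generally improves mRNA processing and expression. The insert was made synthetically with mammalian codon optimization and cloned between EcoRI and BglII sites, both of which are retained. The automated annotation matched the coding sequence to the envelope glycoprotein of a related Borna disease virus strain. That protein is described as mediating pH-dependent membrane fusion in early endosomes after virion uptake. No epitope tags or reporters are annotated.

The stated purpose is simply mammalian expression of the BoDV2 G protein. The associated publication concerns modular envelope design for cell type-specific delivery, which suggests the glycoprotein is supplied in trans as a candidate envelope for pseudotyping delivery particles. The record itself does not detail that use.
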