Features (pLannotate 1.2.2; 16 found; start..end, strand, type, name):
     97..476     +  enhancer       CMV enhancer: human cytomegalovirus immediate early enhancer
    477..680     +  promoter       CMV promoter: human cytomegalovirus (CMV) immediate early promoter
    792..1364    +  intron         β-globin intron: intron from rabbit β-globin gene
   1425..2933    +  CDS            G: VGLG_BDVV - Experimental evidence at protein level: Swiss-Prot protein existence level 1. Envelope protein p27 and p29 presumably linked by disulfide bond are the viral type II fusion protein, involved in pH-dependent fusion within early endosomes after internalization of the virion by endocytosis. From Borna disease virus (strain V) (BDV).
   3043..3098    +  polyA_signal   β-globin poly(A) signal: rabbit β-globin polyadenylation signal (Gil and Proudfoot, 1987)
   3480..3496    -  protein_bind   lac operator: The lac repressor binds to the lac operator to inhibit transcription in E. coli. This inhibition can be relieved by adding lactose or isopropyl-β-D-thiogalactopyranoside (IPTG). lac repressor encoded by lacI
   3504..3534    -  promoter       lac promoter: promoter for the E. coli lac operon
   3549..3570    -  protein_bind   CAP binding site: CAP binding activates transcription in the presence of cAMP. E. coli catabolite activator protein
   3583..3675    -  CDS            lacI (fragment): lac repressor; lacI; The lac repressor binds to the lac operator to inhibit transcription in E. coli. This inhibition can be relieved by adding lactose or isopropyl-β-D-thiogalactopyranoside (IPTG).
   3858..4446    -  rep_origin     ori: high-copy-number ColE1/pMB1/pBR322/pUC origin of replication
   4617..5477    -  CDS            AmpR: β-lactamase; bla; confers resistance to ampicillin, carbenicillin, and related antibiotics
   5478..5582    -  promoter       AmpR promoter: bla
   5635..6063    -  rep_origin     f1 ori (sequence partly withheld): f1 bacteriophage origin of replication; arrow indicates direction of (+) strand synthesis
   6068..6223    -  CDS            lacZα (fragment): LacZα fragment of β-galactosidase; lacZ fragment
   6231..6249    +  promoter       T7 promoter: promoter for bacteriophage T7 RNA polymerase
   6258..14      +  misc_feature   MCS (fragment) (across the origin): pBluescript multiple cloning site
>Addgene plasmid #207257 | pHCMV_BoDV2_G | addgene full sequence | sequence record 407400 | Addgene NGS Result
GCGGCCGCTCTAGAGAGCTTGGCCCATTGCATACGTTGTATCCATATCATAATATGTACATTTATATTGG
CTCATGTCCAACATTACCGCCATGTTGACATTGATTATTGACTAGTTATTAATAGTAATCAATTACGGGG
TCATTAGTTCATAGCCCATATATGGAGTTCCGCGTTACATAACTTACGGTAAATGGCCCGCCTGGCTGAC
CGCCCAACGACCCCCGCCCATTGACGTCAATAATGACGTATGTTCCCATAGTAACGCCAATAGGGACTTT
CCATTGACGTCAATGGGTGGAGTATTTACGGTAAACTGCCCACTTGGCAGTACATCAAGTGTATCATATG
CCAAGTACGCCCCCTATTGACGTCAATGACGGTAAATGGCCCGCCTGGCATTATGCCCAGTACATGACCT
TATGGGACTTTCCTACTTGGCAGTACATCTACGTATTAGTCATCGCTATTACCATGGTGATGCGGTTTTG
GCAGTACATCAATGGGCGTGGATAGCGGTTTGACTCACGGGGATTTCCAAGTCTCCACCCCATTGACGTC
AATGGGAGTTTGTTTTGGCACCAAAATCAACGGGACTTTCCAAAATGTCGTAACAACTCCGCCCCATTGA
CGCAAATGGGCGGTAGGCGTGTACGGTGGGAGGTCTATATAAGCAGAGCTCGTTTAGTGAACCGTCAGAT
CGCCTGGACACGCCATCCACGCTGTTTTGACCTCCATAGATGACACCGGGACCGATCCAGCCTCCGGTCG
ACCGATCCTGAGAACTTCAGGGTGAGTTTGGGGACCCTTGATTGTTCTTTCTTTTTCGCTATTGTAAAAT
TCATGTTATATGGAGGGGGCAAAGTTTTCAGGGTGTTGTTTAGAATGGGAAGATGTCCCTTGTATCACCA
TGGACCCTCATGATAATTTTGTTTCTTTCACTTTCTACTCTGTTGACAACCATTGTCTCCTCTTATTTTC
TTTTCATTTTCTGTAACTTTTTCGTTAAACTTTAGCTTGCATTTGTAACGAATTTTTAAATTCACTTTTG
TTTATTTGTCAGATTGTAAGTACTTTCTCTAATCACTTTTTTTTCAAGGCAATCAGGGTATATTATATTG
TACTTCAGCACAGTTTTAGAGAACAATTGTTATAATTAAATGATAAGGTAGAATATTTCTGCATATAAAT
TCTGGCTGGCGTGGAAATATTCTTATTGGTAGAAACAACTACACCCTGGTCATCATCCTGCCTTTCTCTT
TATGGTTACAATGATATACACTGTTTGAGATGAGGATAAAATACTCTGAGTCCAAACCGGGCCCCTCTGC
TAACCATGTTCATGCCTTCTTCTCTTTCCTACAGCTCCTGGGCAACGTGCTGGTTGTTGTGCTGTCTCAT
CATTTTGGCAAAGAATTCGCCACCATGCAACCTTCCATGTCCTTCCTCACCGGCTTCGGAACACTGGTGC
TGGCTCTCTCCGCCCAGACATTTGATCTGCAAGGCCTCAGCTGCAACACCGATAGCACCCCCGGACTGAT
CGATCTCGAGATTAGGAGACTGTGCCATACACCCACAGAGAACGTGGTGAGCTGCGAGGTCAGCTATCTG
AATCACACCACAATCTCTCTGCCCGCCGTCCACACCAGCTGTCTGAAGTACCACTGCAAGACCTACTGGG
GCTTCTTCGGCAGCTACTCCGCCGATAGACTGATTAATAGATATACCGGCACCGTCAGAGGCTGTCTGAA
CAACAGCGCCCCCGAGGATCCCTTCGAGTGCAACTGGTTTTACTGCTGCTCCGCCATCACAACAGAAATC
TGTAGATGTAGCATCAAGAACGTGACCGTCGCTGTGCAGACCTTCCCCCCTTTCATGTACTGCAGCTTCG
CCGACTGTTCCACCGTGTCCCAACAAGAGCTGGAATCCGGATCCGCTGTGCTGTCCGACGGCTCCACACT
GACATATGCTCCTTACAGCCCTAGGAGCGAGACCGTCAACACCACACTGAACGGAACAATTCTGTGCAAC
AGCTCCTCCAAGATCATCAGCTTCGACGAGTTTAGAAGAAGCTACTCTCTGGCTAACGGCTCCTATCAGA
GCCCCTCCATTAACATCACATGCTTCAACTACACCAGCAGCTGCAGACCTAGACTGGTGAGAAGGAGGAG
GGATACCCAGCAGATCGAGTATCTGATCCACAAGCTGAGGCCTACACTGAAGGACGCTTGGGAGGATTGT
GAAATTCTGCAGTCTCTGCTGCTGGGAGTGTTTGGCACCGGCATCGCCAGCGCCTCCCAGTTTCTGAGAG
GATGGCTGAACCACCCTAACATCATCGGCTACATCGTCAACGGCGTGGGAGTCGTGTGGCAGTGTCATAG
GGTCAACATCACCTTCATGGTGTGGAATGAGTCCACCTATTACCCCCCCGTGGACTACAATGGAAGAAAG
TACTATCTGAATGACGAAGGCAGACTGCAGACCAACACACCCGAAGCTAGACCCGGACTGAAGAGGGTGA
TGTGGTTCGGAAGATACTTCCTCGGAACAGTCGGAAGCGGCGTGAAGCCCAAGAGGATTAGGTATAATAA
GACCAGCCATGACTACCATCTGGAAGAGTTCGAGGCCTCTCTGAACATGACCCCTCAGCTGGATATTGCC
AGCGGCCATGAGACCGATCCCATCAACCATGCCTACGGCACACAAGCCGATCTGCTCCCCTACACAAGAT
CCAGCAACATGACCAGCACCGACACCGGAAGCGGATGGGTGCACATTGGACTGCCCTCCTTTGCCTTTCT
GAACCCCCTCGGATGGCTGAGGGATCTGCTCGCTTGGGCTGCTTGGCTGGGAGGCGTCCTCTACCTCATC
AATCTGTGTGTGTCTCTGCCCGCTAGCTTCGCCAGAAGAAGGAGGCTCGGAAGGTGGCAAGAGTGATGTC
TTCCTGGAGCTCCAGTCATTGACTATAACGTCTCAGATCTTTTTCCCTCTGCCAAAAATTATGGGGACAT
CATGAAGCCCCTTGAGCATCTGACTTCTGGCTAATAAAGGAAATTTATTTTCATTGCAATAGTGTGTTGG
AATTTTTTGTGTCTCTCACTCGGAAGGACATATGGGAGGGCAAATCATTTAAAACATCAGAATGAGTATT
TGGTTTAGAGTTTGGCAACATATGCCCATATGCTGGCTGCCATGAACAAAGGTTGGCTATAAAGAGGTCA
TCAGTATATGAAACAGCCCCCTGCTGTCCATTCCTTATTCCATAGAAAAGCCTTGACTTGAGGTTAGATT
TTTTTTATATTTTGTTTTGTGTTATTTTTTTCTTTAACATCCCTAAAATTTTCCTTACATGTTTTACTAG
CCAGATTTTTCCTCCTCTCCTGACTACTCCCAGTCATAGCTGTCCCTCTTCTCTTATGGAGATCCCTCGA
CGGATCGGCCGCAATTCGTAATCATGTCATAGCTGTTTCCTGTGTGAAATTGTTATCCGCTCACAATTCC
ACACAACATACGAGCCGGAAGCATAAAGTGTAAAGCCTGGGGTGCCTAATGAGTGAGCTAACTCACATTA
ATTGCGTTGCGCTCACTGCCCGCTTTCCAGTCGGGAAACCTGTCGTGCCAGCTGCATTAATGAATCGGCC
AACGCGCGGGGAGAGGCGGTTTGCGTATTGGGCGCTCTTCCGCTTCCTCGCTCACTGACTCGCTGCGCTC
GGTCGTTCGGCTGCGGCGAGCGGTATCAGCTCACTCAAAGGCGGTAATACGGTTATCCACAGAATCAGGG
GATAACGCAGGAAAGAACATGTGAGCAAAAGGCCAGCAAAAGGCCAGGAACCGTAAAAAGGCCGCGTTGC
TGGCGTTTTTCCATAGGCTCCGCCCCCCTGACGAGCATCACAAAAATCGACGCTCAAGTCAGAGGTGGCG
AAACCCGACAGGACTATAAAGATACCAGGCGTTTCCCCCTGGAAGCTCCCTCGTGCGCTCTCCTGTTCCG
ACCCTGCCGCTTACCGGATACCTGTCCGCCTTTCTCCCTTCGGGAAGCGTGGCGCTTTCTCATAGCTCAC
GCTGTAGGTATCTCAGTTCGGTGTAGGTCGTTCGCTCCAAGCTGGGCTGTGTGCACGAACCCCCCGTTCA
GCCCGACCGCTGCGCCTTATCCGGTAACTATCGTCTTGAGTCCAACCCGGTAAGACACGACTTATCGCCA
CTGGCAGCAGCCACTGGTAACAGGATTAGCAGAGCGAGGTATGTAGGCGGTGCTACAGAGTTCTTGAAGT
GGTGGCCTAACTACGGCTACACTAGAAGAACAGTATTTGGTATCTGCGCTCTGCTGAAGCCAGTTACCTT
CGGAAAAAGAGTTGGTAGCTCTTGATCCGGCAAACAAACCACCGCTGGTAGCGGTGGTTTTTTTGTTTGC
AAGCAGCAGATTACGCGCAGAAAAAAAGGATCTCAAGAAGATCCTTTGATCTTTTCTACGGGGTCTGACG
CTCAGTGGAACGAAAACTCACGTTAAGGGATTTTGGTCATGAGATTATCAAAAAGGATCTTCACCTAGAT
CCTTTTAAATTAAAAATGAAGTTTTAAATCAATCTAAAGTATATATGAGTAAACTTGGTCTGACAGTTAC
CAATGCTTAATCAGTGAGGCACCTATCTCAGCGATCTGTCTATTTCGTTCATCCATAGTTGCCTGACTCC
CCGTCGTGTAGATAACTACGATACGGGAGGGCTTACCATCTGGCCCCAGTGCTGCAATGATACCGCGAGA
CCCACGCTCACCGGCACCAGATTTATCAGCAATAAACCAGCCAGCCGGAAGGGCCGAGCGCAGAAGTGGT
CCTGCAACTTTATCCGCCTCCATCCAGTCTATTAATTGTTGCCGGGAAGCTAGAGTAAGTAGTTCGCCAG
TTAATAGTTTGCGCAACGTTGTTGCCATTGCTACAGGCATCGTGGTGTCACGCTCGTCGTTTGGTATGGC
TTCATTCAGCTCCGGTTCCCAACGATCAAGGCGAGTTACATGATCCCCCATGTTGTGCAAAAAAGCGGTT
AGCTCCTTCGGTCCTCCGATCGTTGTCAGAAGTAAGTTGGCCGCAGTGTTATCACTCATGGTTATGGCAG
CACTGCATAATTCTCTTACTGTCATGCCATCCGTAAGATGCTTTTCTGTGACTGGTGAGTACTCAACCAA
GTCATTCTGAGAATAGTGTATGCGGCGACCGAGTTGCTCTTGCCCGGCGTCAATACGGGATAATACCGCG
CCACATAGCAGAACTTTAAAAGTGCTCATCATTGGAAAACGTTCTTCGGGGCGAAAACTCTCAAGGATCT
TACCGCTGTTGAGATCCAGTTCGATGTAACCCACTCGTGCACCCAACTGATCTTCAGCATCTTTTACTTT
CACCAGCGTTTCTGGGTGAGCAAAAACAGGAAGGCAAAATGCCGCAAAAAAGGGAATAAGGGCGACACGG
AAATGTTGAATACTCATACTCTTCCTTTTTCAATATTATTGAAGCATTTATCAGGGTTATTGTCTCATGA
GCGGATACATATTTGAATGTATTTAGAAAAATAAACAAATAGGGGTTCCGCGCACATTTCCCCGAAAAGT
GCCACCTAAATTGTAAGCGTTAATATTTTGTTAAAATTCGCGTTAAATTTTTGTTAAATCAGCTCATTTT
TTAACCAATAGGCCGAAATCGGCAAAATCCCTTATAAATCAAAAGAATAGACCGAGATAGGGT
[37 nt withheld, positions 5734-5770]
AAAGAACGTGGACTCCAACGTCAAAGG
[49 nt withheld, positions 5798-5846]
T
[91 nt withheld, positions 5848-5938]
G
[124 nt withheld, positions 5940-6063]
CCCATTCGCCATTCAGGCTGCGCAACTGTTGGGAAGGGCGATCGGTGCGGGCCTCTTCGCTATTACGCCA
GCTGGCGAAAGGGGGATGTGCTGCAAGGCGATTAAGTTGGGTAACGCCAGGGTTTTCCCAGTCACGACGT
TGTAAAACGACGGCCAGTGAGCGCGCGTAATACGACTCACTATAGGGCGAATTGGAGCTCCACCGCGGTG
